Addgene plasmid #179925: pCAG-HP1β-eGFP
Purpose: C terminal fusion of EGFP to mouse HP1β (Cbx1)
Depositing lab: Andrew Newman. Depositing organization: Charite Universitaetsmedizin Berlin. Publication: Glial reactivity and cognitive decline follow chronic heterochromatin loss in neurons. Newman AG, Sharif J, Bessa P, Zaqout S, Brown JP, Richter D, Dannenberg R, Nakayama M, Mueller S, Schaub T, Manickaraj S, Boehm-Sturm P, Ohara O, Koseki H, Singh PB, Tarabykin V. Nat Commun. 2025 Aug 8;16(1):7325. doi: 10.1038/s41467-025-61319-7. PubMed 40781223.
Backbone
  Vector backbone: pCAG
  Vector type: Mammalian Expression
Growth in bacteria
  Bacterial resistance: Ampicillin, 100 μg/mL
  Growth temperature: 37°C
  Growth strain: DH5alpha
  Copy number: High Copy
Gene/Insert
  Gene/Insert name: Cbx1 (alt names: HP1β; HP1B)
  Species: M. musculus (mouse)
  Entrez Gene: Cbx1 (a.k.a. Cbx, Cbx-rs2, E430007M08Rik, HP1B, Hp1beta, M31, MOD1)
  Tag / fusion protein: EGFP (C terminal on insert)
Terms and licenses: Academic/Nonprofit Terms; Industry Terms: Not Available to Industry
How to cite: pCAG-HP1β-eGFP was a gift from Andrew Newman (Addgene plasmid # 179925 ; http://n2t.net/addgene:179925 ; RRID:Addgene_179925)
