[The description below was written by a language model from this plasmid's Addgene catalogue record and pLannotate feature annotations shown in this document.]
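Description:
pCAG-HP1β-eGFP is a 6.1 kb mammalian expression plasmid built on a pCAG backbone. It produces mouse heterochromatin protein 1β (HP1β, encoded by Cbx1) with EGFP fused to its C terminus. It is maintained in E. coli through a high-copy ColE1/pUC-type origin and selected with ampicillin via the β-lactamase gene and its native promoter. The backbone also carries remnants of a lac promoter/operator region, an SV40 origin of replication and an SV40 polyadenylation signal. The SV40 origin can support episomal amplification in cells that express large T antigen. No mammalian selection marker is annotated, so the plasmid appears suited mainly to transient delivery.

Expression is driven by the composite CAG promoter, which consists of the CMV immediate-early enhancer, the chicken β-actin promoter and a chimeric chicken β-actin/rabbit β-globin intron. This arrangement gives strong, broad transcription in many mammalian cell types. The Cbx1 open reading frame follows a short multiple cloning site remnant. The automated annotation matched it to the human CBX1 protein, probably because the two orthologues are highly conserved, whereas the catalogue entry lists the insert as mouse. EGFP follows after a short linker, and the transcript ends at the rabbit β-globin poly(A) signal. The small "HBB" fragments flanking the cassette are most likely residual β-globin exon sequence from the pCAG backbone rather than intended coding parts.

HP1β binds histone H3 methylated at lysine 9 and is a core component of heterochromatin. The fluorescent fusion would therefore allow its nuclear distribution to be visualised in live or fixed cells. The plasmid was deposited alongside a study of heterochromatin loss in neurons.
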