Features (pLannotate 1.2.2; 20 found; start..end, strand, type, name):
      4..383     +  enhancer       CMV enhancer: human cytomegalovirus immediate early enhancer
    385..660     +  promoter       chicken β-actin promoter: No description available
    661..1677    +  intron         chimeric intron: chimera between introns from chicken β-actin and rabbit β-globin
   1675..1731    +  CDS            HBB (fragment): HBB_LEPEU - Experimental evidence at protein level: Swiss-Prot protein existence level 1. Involved in oxygen transport from the lung to the various peripheral tissues. From Lepus europaeus (European hare).
   1726..1747    +  misc_feature   MCS (fragment): multiple cloning site
   1754..2308    +  CDS            CBX1: CBX1_HUMAN - Also known as CBX. Experimental evidence at protein level: Swiss-Prot protein existence level 1. Component of heterochromatin. Recognizes and binds histone H3 tails methylated at 'Lys-9', leading to epigenetic repression. Interaction with lamin B receptor (LBR) can contribute to the association of the heterochromatin with the inner nuclear membrane. From Homo sapiens (Human).
   2324..3043    +  CDS            EGFP: the original enhanced GFP (Yang et al., 1996) mammalian codon-optimized
   3053..3124    +  CDS            HBB (fragment): HBB_PONPY - Experimental evidence at transcript level: Swiss-Prot protein existence level 2. Involved in oxygen transport from the lung to the various peripheral tissues. From Pongo pygmaeus (Bornean orangutan).
   3195..3250    +  polyA_signal   β-globin poly(A) signal: rabbit β-globin polyadenylation signal (Gil and Proudfoot, 1987)
   3635..3651    -  protein_bind   lac operator: The lac repressor binds to the lac operator to inhibit transcription in E. coli. This inhibition can be relieved by adding lactose or isopropyl-β-D-thiogalactopyranoside (IPTG). lac repressor encoded by lacI
   3659..3689    -  promoter       lac promoter: promoter for the E. coli lac operon
   3704..3725    -  protein_bind   CAP binding site: CAP binding activates transcription in the presence of cAMP. E. coli catabolite activator protein
   3738..3777    -  CDS            lacI (fragment): lac repressor; lacI; The lac repressor binds to the lac operator to inhibit transcription in E. coli. This inhibition can be relieved by adding lactose or isopropyl-β-D-thiogalactopyranoside (IPTG).
   3784..3806    +  promoter       SV40 promoter (fragment): SV40 enhancer and early promoter
   3830..3965    +  rep_origin     SV40 ori: SV40 origin of replication
   3985..4119    +  polyA_signal   SV40 poly(A) signal: SV40 polyadenylation signal
   4121..4175    -  CDS            lacI (fragment): lac repressor; lacI; The lac repressor binds to the lac operator to inhibit transcription in E. coli. This inhibition can be relieved by adding lactose or isopropyl-β-D-thiogalactopyranoside (IPTG).
   4358..4946    -  rep_origin     ori: high-copy-number ColE1/pMB1/pBR322/pUC origin of replication
   5117..5977    -  CDS            AmpR: β-lactamase; bla; confers resistance to ampicillin, carbenicillin, and related antibiotics
   5978..6082    -  promoter       AmpR promoter: bla
>Addgene plasmid #179925 | pCAG-HP1β-eGFP | addgene full sequence | sequence record 436313 | Addgene NGS Result
GTCGACATTGATTATTGACTAGTTATTAATAGTAATCAATTACGGGGTCATTAGTTCATAGCCCATATAT
GGAGTTCCGCGTTACATAACTTACGGTAAATGGCCCGCCTGGCTGACCGCCCAACGACCCCCGCCCATTG
ACGTCAATAATGACGTATGTTCCCATAGTAACGCCAATAGGGACTTTCCATTGACGTCAATGGGTGGAGT
ATTTACGGTAAACTGCCCACTTGGCAGTACATCAAGTGTATCATATGCCAAGTACGCCCCCTATTGACGT
CAATGACGGTAAATGGCCCGCCTGGCATTATGCCCAGTACATGACCTTATGGGACTTTCCTACTTGGCAG
TACATCTACGTATTAGTCATCGCTATTACCATGGTCGAGGTGAGCCCCACGTTCTGCTTCACTCTCCCCA
TCTCCCCCCCCTCCCCACCCCCAATTTTGTATTTATTTATTTTTTAATTATTTTGTGCAGCGATGGGGGC
GGGGGGGGGGGGGGCGCGCGCCAGGCGGGGGGGGGCGGGGCGAGGGGCGGGGCGGGGCGAGGCGGAGAGG
TGCGGCGGCAGCCAATCAGAGCGGCGCGCTCCGAAAGTTTCCTTTTATGGCGAGGCGGCGGCGGCGGCGG
CCCTATAAAAAGCGAAGCGCGCGGCGGGCGGGAGTCGCTGCGCGCTGCCTTCGCCCCGTGCCCCGCTCCG
CCGCCGCCTCGCGCCGCCCGCCCCGGCTCTGACTGACCGCGTTACTCCCACAGGTGAGCGGGCGGGACGG
CCCTTCTCCTCCGGGCTGTAATTAGCGCTTGGTTTAATGACGGCTTGTTTCTTTTCTGTGGCTGCGTGAA
AGCCTTGAGGGGCTCCGGGAGGGCCCTTTGTGCGGGGGGAGCGGCTCGGGGGGTGCGTGCGTGTGTGTGT
GCGTGGGGAGCGCCGCGTGCGGCTCCGCGCTGCCCGGCGGCTGTGAGCGCTGCGGGCGCGGCGCGGGGCT
TTGTGCGCTCCGCAGTGTGCGCGAGGGGAGCGCGGCCGGGGGCGGTGCCCCGCGGTGCGGGGGGGGCTGC
GAGGGGAACAAAGGCTGCGTGCGGGGTGTGTGCGTGGGGGGGTGAGCAGGGGGTGTGGGCGCGTCGGTCG
GGCTGCAACCCCCCCTGCACCCCCCTCCCCGAGTTGCTGAGCACGGCCCGGCTTCGGGTGCGGGGCTCCG
TACGGGGCGTGGCGCGGGGCTCGCCGTGCCGGGCGGGGGGTGGCGGCAGGTGGGGGTGCCGGGCGGGGCG
GGGCCGCCTCGGGCCGGGGAGGGCTCGGGGGAGGGGCGCGGCGGCCCCCGGAGCGCCGGCGGCTGTCGAG
GCGCGGCGAGCCGCAGCCATTGCCTTTTATGGTAATCGTGCGAGAGGGCGCAGGGACTTCCTTTGTCCCA
AATCTGTGCGGAGCCGAAATCTGGGAGGCGCCGCCGCACCCCCTCTAGCGGGCGCGGGGCGAAGCGGTGC
GGCGCCGGCAGGAAGGAAATGGGCGGGGAGGGCCTTCGTGCGTCGCCGCGCCGCCGTCCCCTTCTCCCTC
TCCAGCCTCGGGGCTGTCCGCGGGGGGACGGCTGCCTTCGGGGGGGACGGGGCAGGGCGGGGTTCGGCTT
CTGGCGTGTGACCGGCGGCTCTAGAGCCTCTGCTAACCATGTTCATGCCTTCTTCTTTTTCCTACAGCTC
CTGGGCAACGTGCTGGTTATTGTGCTGTCTCATCATTTTGGCAAAGAATTCTGCAGTCGACGGTACCCGT
ACTATGGGGAAAAAGCAAAACAAGAAGAAAGTGGAGGAGGTACTAGAAGAAGAGGAAGAGGAATATGTGG
TGGAAAAAGTTCTTGATCGGCGAGTTGTCAAGGGCAAGGTGGAATATCTTCTAAAGTGGAAGGGTTTCTC
AGATGAGGACAACACTTGGGAGCCAGAAGAGAATCTGGATTGCCCTGACCTTATTGCTGAGTTTCTACAG
TCACAGAAAACAGCTCATGAGACAGATAAGTCAGAGGGAGGCAAGCGCAAAGCTGATTCTGATTCTGAAG
ATAAAGGAGAGGAAAGCAAACCAAAGAAGAAGAAAGAAGAGTCAGAAAAGCCACGAGGCTTTGCCCGGGG
TTTGGAGCCAGAGCGGATTATTGGAGCTACTGACTCCAGTGGAGAGCTCATGTTCCTGATGAAATGGAAA
AACTCTGATGAGGCTGACCTGGTCCCTGCCAAGGAAGCCAATGTCAAGTGCCCACAGGTTGTCATATCCT
TCTATGAGGAAAGGCTAACGTGGCATTCCTACCCCTCAGAGGATGATGACAAAAAAGACGACAAGAATTT
ACCGGTCGCCACCATGGTGAGCAAGGGCGAGGAGCTGTTCACCGGGGTGGTGCCCATCCTGGTCGAGCTG
GACGGCGACGTAAACGGCCACAAGTTCAGCGTGTCCGGCGAGGGCGAGGGCGATGCCACCTACGGCAAGC
TGACCCTGAAGTTCATCTGCACCACCGGCAAGCTGCCCGTGCCCTGGCCCACCCTCGTGACCACCCTGAC
CTACGGCGTGCAGTGCTTCAGCCGCTACCCCGACCACATGAAGCAGCACGACTTCTTCAAGTCCGCCATG
CCCGAAGGCTACGTCCAGGAGCGCACCATCTTCTTCAAGGACGACGGCAACTACAAGACCCGCGCCGAGG
TGAAGTTCGAGGGCGACACCCTGGTGAACCGCATCGAGCTGAAGGGCATCGACTTCAAGGAGGACGGCAA
CATCCTGGGGCACAAGCTGGAGTACAACTACAACAGCCACAACGTCTATATCATGGCCGACAAGCAGAAG
AACGGCATCAAGGTGAACTTCAAGATCCGCCACAACATCGAGGACGGCAGCGTGCAGCTCGCCGACCACT
ACCAGCAGAACACCCCCATCGGCGACGGCCCCGTGCTGCTGCCCGACAACCACTACCTGAGCACCCAGTC
CGCCCTGAGCAAAGACCCCAACGAGAAGCGCGATCACATGGTCCTGCTGGAGTTCGTGACCGCCGCCGGG
ATCACTCTCGGCATGGACGAGCTGTACAAGTAAAGCGGCCGCACTCCTCAGGTGCAGGCTGCCTATCAGA
AGGTGGTGGCTGGTGTGGCCAATGCCCTGGCTCACAAATACCACTGAGATCTTTTTCCCTCTGCCAAAAA
TTATGGGGACATCATGAAGCCCCTTGAGCATCTGACTTCTGGCTAATAAAGGAAATTTATTTTCATTGCA
ATAGTGTGTTGGAATTTTTTGTGTCTCTCACTCGGAAGGACATATGGGAGGGCAAATCATTTAAAACATC
AGAATGAGTATTTGGTTTAGAGTTTGGCAACATATGCCCATATGCTGGCTGCCATGAACAAAGGTTGGCT
ATAAAGAGGTCATCAGTATATGAAACAGCCCCCTGCTGTCCATTCCTTATTCCATAGAAAAGCCTTGACT
TGAGGTTAGATTTTTTTTATATTTTGTTTTGTGTTATTTTTTTCTTTAACATCCCTAAAATTTTCCTTAC
ATGTTTTACTAGCCAGATTTTTCCTCCTCTCCTGACTACTCCCAGTCATAGCTGTCCCTCTTCTCTTATG
GAGATCCCTCGACCTGCAGCCCAAGCTTGGCGTAATCATGGTCATAGCTGTTTCCTGTGTGAAATTGTTA
TCCGCTCACAATTCCACACAACATACGAGCCGGAAGCATAAAGTGTAAAGCCTGGGGTGCCTAATGAGTG
AGCTAACTCACATTAATTGCGTTGCGCTCACTGCCCGCTTTCCAGTCGGGAAACCTGTCGTGCCAGCGGA
TCCGCATCTCAATTAGTCAGCAACCATAGTCCCGCCCCTAACTCCGCCCATCCCGCCCCTAACTCCGCCC
AGTTCCGCCCATTCTCCGCCCCATGGCTGACTAATTTTTTTTATTTATGCAGAGGCCGAGGCCGCCTCGG
CCTCTGAGCTATTCCAGAAGTAGTGAGGAGGCTTTTTTGGAGGCCTAGGCTTTTGCAAAAAGCTAACTTG
TTTATTGCAGCTTATAATGGTTACAAATAAAGCAATAGCATCACAAATTTCACAAATAAAGCATTTTTTT
CACTGCATTCTAGTTGTGGTTTGTCCAAACTCATCAATGTATCTTATCATGTCTGGATCCGCTGCATTAA
TGAATCGGCCAACGCGCGGGGAGAGGCGGTTTGCGTATTGGGCGCTCTTCCGCTTCCTCGCTCACTGACT
CGCTGCGCTCGGTCGTTCGGCTGCGGCGAGCGGTATCAGCTCACTCAAAGGCGGTAATACGGTTATCCAC
AGAATCAGGGGATAACGCAGGAAAGAACATGTGAGCAAAAGGCCAGCAAAAGGCCAGGAACCGTAAAAAG
GCCGCGTTGCTGGCGTTTTTCCATAGGCTCCGCCCCCCTGACGAGCATCACAAAAATCGACGCTCAAGTC
AGAGGTGGCGAAACCCGACAGGACTATAAAGATACCAGGCGTTTCCCCCTGGAAGCTCCCTCGTGCGCTC
TCCTGTTCCGACCCTGCCGCTTACCGGATACCTGTCCGCCTTTCTCCCTTCGGGAAGCGTGGCGCTTTCT
CATAGCTCACGCTGTAGGTATCTCAGTTCGGTGTAGGTCGTTCGCTCCAAGCTGGGCTGTGTGCACGAAC
CCCCCGTTCAGCCCGACCGCTGCGCCTTATCCGGTAACTATCGTCTTGAGTCCAACCCGGTAAGACACGA
CTTATCGCCACTGGCAGCAGCCACTGGTAACAGGATTAGCAGAGCGAGGTATGTAGGCGGTGCTACAGAG
TTCTTGAAGTGGTGGCCTAACTACGGCTACACTAGAAGAACAGTATTTGGTATCTGCGCTCTGCTGAAGC
CAGTTACCTTCGGAAAAAGAGTTGGTAGCTCTTGATCCGGCAAACAAACCACCGCTGGTAGCGGTGGTTT
TTTTGTTTGCAAGCAGCAGATTACGCGCAGAAAAAAAGGATCTCAAGAAGATCCTTTGATCTTTTCTACG
GGGTCTGACGCTCAGTGGAACGAAAACTCACGTTAAGGGATTTTGGTCATGAGATTATCAAAAAGGATCT
TCACCTAGATCCTTTTAAATTAAAAATGAAGTTTTAAATCAATCTAAAGTATATATGAGTAAACTTGGTC
TGACAGTTACCAATGCTTAATCAGTGAGGCACCTATCTCAGCGATCTGTCTATTTCGTTCATCCATAGTT
GCCTGACTCCCCGTCGTGTAGATAACTACGATACGGGAGGGCTTACCATCTGGCCCCAGTGCTGCAATGA
TACCGCGAGACCCACGCTCACCGGCTCCAGATTTATCAGCAATAAACCAGCCAGCCGGAAGGGCCGAGCG
CAGAAGTGGTCCTGCAACTTTATCCGCCTCCATCCAGTCTATTAATTGTTGCCGGGAAGCTAGAGTAAGT
AGTTCGCCAGTTAATAGTTTGCGCAACGTTGTTGCCATTGCTACAGGCATCGTGGTGTCACGCTCGTCGT
TTGGTATGGCTTCATTCAGCTCCGGTTCCCAACGATCAAGGCGAGTTACATGATCCCCCATGTTGTGCAA
AAAAGCGGTTAGCTCCTTCGGTCCTCCGATCGTTGTCAGAAGTAAGTTGGCCGCAGTGTTATCACTCATG
GTTATGGCAGCACTGCATAATTCTCTTACTGTCATGCCATCCGTAAGATGCTTTTCTGTGACTGGTGAGT
ACTCAACCAAGTCATTCTGAGAATAGTGTATGCGGCGACCGAGTTGCTCTTGCCCGGCGTCAATACGGGA
TAATACCGCGCCACATAGCAGAACTTTAAAAGTGCTCATCATTGGAAAACGTTCTTCGGGGCGAAAACTC
TCAAGGATCTTACCGCTGTTGAGATCCAGTTCGATGTAACCCACTCGTGCACCCAACTGATCTTCAGCAT
CTTTTACTTTCACCAGCGTTTCTGGGTGAGCAAAAACAGGAAGGCAAAATGCCGCAAAAAAGGGAATAAG
GGCGACACGGAAATGTTGAATACTCATACTCTTCCTTTTTCAATATTATTGAAGCATTTATCAGGGTTAT
TGTCTCATGAGCGGATACATATTTGAATGTATTTAGAAAAATAAACAAATAGGGGTTCCGCGCACATTTC
CCCGAAAAGTGCCACCTGG
